Addgene plasmid #105821: SP65U1-301a
Purpose: plasmid for the overexpression of miR-301a under the U1 expression cassette inserted in the pSP65 plasmid
Depositing lab: Cecilia Mannironi. Depositing organization: CNR, Istituto di Biologia e Patologia Molecolari.
Backbone
  Vector backbone: pSP65
  Vector type: Mammalian Expression
Growth in bacteria
  Bacterial resistance: Ampicillin, 100 μg/mL
  Growth temperature: 37°C
  Growth strain: DH5alpha
  Copy number: High Copy
Gene/Insert
  Gene/Insert name: MIRNA301
  Species: M. musculus (mouse)
  Entrez Gene: Mir301 (a.k.a. Mirn301, mir-301a, mmu-mir-301)
  Promoter: U1
  Cloning method: Restriction Enzyme; 5′ cloning site unknown (unknown if destroyed); 3′ cloning site unknown (unknown if destroyed)
Terms and licenses: Academic/Nonprofit Terms; Industry Terms: Not Available to Industry
Depositor comments: The insert corresponds to MIRNA301A precursor
How to cite: SP65U1-301a was a gift from Cecilia Mannironi (Addgene plasmid # 105821 ; http://n2t.net/addgene:105821 ; RRID:Addgene_105821)
