[The description below was written by a language model from this plasmid's Addgene catalogue record and pLannotate feature annotations shown in this document.]
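Description:
SP65U1-301a is a mammalian expression plasmid of about 3.9 kb, built on the small pSP65 cloning vector, for overexpressing the mouse microRNA miR-301a. It is propagated in E. coli as a high-copy plasmid through a ColE1/pMB1-type origin and selected with ampicillin via the β-lactamase gene and its native promoter. The annotated sequence also shows backbone remnants that play no functional role here: fragments of the tetracycline resistance gene, the bom region and rop from pBR322, a partial lacI, the lac promoter/operator with its CAP site, and a piece of a pUC-type polylinker. The SP6 phage promoter characteristic of pSP65 is present too, lying downstream of the microRNA and on the opposite strand. No mammalian selection marker or reporter is annotated.

The payload is the mouse Mir301 precursor (pre-miR-301a), detected in the feature table as an 84-nt mir-301 ncRNA element. According to the catalogue entry, it sits inside a U1 expression cassette and is driven by the U1 promoter. The U1 snRNA gene promoter is a strong, compact RNA polymerase II promoter that is commonly used to express short non-coding RNAs, and the resulting transcript would be expected to enter the cellular microRNA processing pathway to give mature miR-301a. The U1 promoter and any U1 3′ processing elements are not picked up by the automated annotation, presumably lying in the unannotated sequence flanking the hairpin, and the restriction sites used for cloning are not recorded. The plasmid is intended for transfection into mammalian cells for gain-of-function studies of miR-301a.
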