Features (pLannotate 1.2.2; 13 found; start..end, strand, type, name):
     39..62      -  misc_feature   MCS (fragment): pUC18/19 multiple cloning site
    644..727     +  ncRNA          mir-301: Accession: RF02061 - microRNA mir-301
   1005..1023    -  promoter       SP6 promoter: promoter for bacteriophage SP6 RNA polymerase
   1251..1530    +  CDS            TcR (fragment): tetracycline efflux protein; tet; confers resistance to tetracycline
   1531..1579    -  misc_feature   bom (fragment): basis of mobility region from pBR322
   1681..1716    -  CDS            rop (fragment): Rop protein, which maintains plasmids at low copy number; rop
   1811..1915    +  promoter       AmpR promoter: bla
   1916..2776    +  CDS            AmpR: β-lactamase; bla; confers resistance to ampicillin, carbenicillin, and related antibiotics
   2947..3535    +  rep_origin     ori: high-copy-number ColE1/pMB1/pBR322/pUC origin of replication
   3718..3810    +  CDS            lacI (fragment): lac repressor; lacI; The lac repressor binds to the lac operator to inhibit transcription in E. coli. This inhibition can be relieved by adding lactose or isopropyl-β-D-thiogalactopyranoside (IPTG).
   3823..3844    +  protein_bind   CAP binding site: CAP binding activates transcription in the presence of cAMP. E. coli catabolite activator protein
   3859..3889    +  promoter       lac promoter: promoter for the E. coli lac operon
   3897..3913    +  protein_bind   lac operator: The lac repressor binds to the lac operator to inhibit transcription in E. coli. This inhibition can be relieved by adding lactose or isopropyl-β-D-thiogalactopyranoside (IPTG). lac repressor encoded by lacI
>Addgene plasmid #105821 | SP65U1-301a | addgene full sequence | sequence record 202521 | Addgene NGS Result
CAGGAAACAGCTATGACCATGATTACGCCAAGCTTGGGCTGCAGGTCGACTCTAGAGGATCCGGTAAGGA
CCAGCTTCTTTGGGAGAGAACAGACGCAGGGGCGGGAGGGAAAAAGGGAGAGGCAGACGTCACTTCCCCT
TGGCGGCTCTGGCAGCAGATTGGTCGGTTGAGTGGCAGAAAGGCAGACGGGGACTGGGCAAGGCACTGTC
GGTGACATCACGGACAGGGCGACTTCTATGTAGATGAGGCAGCGCAGAGGCTGCTGCTTCGCCACTTGCT
GCTTCACCACGAAGGAGTTCCCGTGCCCTGGGAGCGGGTTCAGGACCGCTGATCGGAAGTGAGAATCCCA
GCTGTGTGTCAGGGCTGGAAAGGGCTCGGGAGTGCGCGGGGCAAGTGACCGTGTGTGTAAAGAGTGAGGC
GTATGAGGCTGTGTCGGGGCAGAGGCCCAAGATCTGCATGTTTATGTCTGAATGCTGCTAATTTCAGGTT
AGTCAACAAAAACCAATTATCACTTTGGTCCTTTGCCCTTCCAAAAATATACTGGTATAAATGTTTTTAG
GTTTTGGATGTCTTCTGACTAAAATGGCAACTCAACTTTAAGGTCTTTGCACACTGAGCCTTGCATTCCT
TTCCTGCTCACTCCTGCTAACGGCTGCTCTGACTTTATTGCACTACTGTACTTTACAGCGAGCAGTGCAA
TAGTATTGTCAAAGCATCCGCGAGCAGGTTGCACACCTTTCCTGGTTCTTGTCTTACATCTTCAGTATTT
GTGAAAAGGTTTCTATAACTTTCAGTGTGGAAAACTGTATAATTTTGTTACTATGTATATTTTTTAGAAA
GTCATCATTTGAAAAAATATCATTAAATTAACATTTATCATTTCTGTATGGCACTGAAAATTCATTACTG
TACGCGGTACCAGGCCTCTCGAGCTGACTTTCTGGAGTTTCAAAAGTAGACTGTACGCTAACCGGATCCC
CGGGCGAGCTCGAATTCCGTGTATTCTATAGTGTCACCTAAATCGTATGTGTATGATACATAAGGTTATG
TATTAATTGTAGCCGCGTTCTAACGACAATATGTACAAGCCTAATTGTGTAGCATCTGGCTTACTGAAGC
AGACCCTATCATCTCTCTCGTAAACTGCCGTCAGAGTCGGTTTGGTTGGACGAACCTTCTGAGTTTCTGG
TAACGCCGTCCCGCACCCGGAAATGGTCAGCGAACCAATCAGCAGGGTCATCGCTAGCCAGATCCTCTAC
GCCGGACGCATCGTGGCCGGCATCACCGGCGCCACAGGTGCGGTTGCTGGCGCCTATATCGCCGACATCA
CCGATGGGGAAGATCGGGCTCGCCACTTCGGGCTCATGAGCGCTTGTTTCGGCGTGGGTATGGTGGCAGG
CCCCGTGGCCGGGGGACTGTTGGGCGCCATCTCCTTGCATGCACCATTCCTTGCGGCGGCGGTGCTCAAC
GGCCTCAACCTACTACTGGGCTGCTTCCTAATGCAGGAGTCGCATAAGGGAGAGCGTCGAATGGTGCACT
CTCAGTACAATCTGCTCTGATGCCGCATAGTTAAGCCAGCCCCGACACCCGCCAACACCCGCTGACGCGC
CCTGACGGGCTTGTCTGCTCCCGGCATCCGCTTACAGACAAGCTGTGACCGTCTCCGGGAGCTGCATGTG
TCAGAGGTTTTCACCGTCATCACCGAAACGCGCGAGACGAAAGGGCCTCGTGATACGCCTATTTTTATAG
GTTAATGTCATGATAATAATGGTTTCTTAGACGTCAGGTGGCACTTTTCGGGGAAATGTGCGCGGAACCC
CTATTTGTTTATTTTTCTAAATACATTCAAATATGTATCCGCTCATGAGACAATAACCCTGATAAATGCT
TCAATAATATTGAAAAAGGAAGAGTATGAGTATTCAACATTTCCGTGTCGCCCTTATTCCCTTTTTTGCG
GCATTTTGCCTTCCTGTTTTTGCTCACCCAGAAACGCTGGTGAAAGTAAAAGATGCTGAAGATCAGTTGG
GTGCACGAGTGGGTTACATCGAACTGGATCTCAACAGCGGTAAGATCCTTGAGAGTTTTCGCCCCGAAGA
ACGTTTTCCAATGATGAGCACTTTTAAAGTTCTGCTATGTGGCGCGGTATTATCCCGTATTGACGCCGGG
CAAGAGCAACTCGGTCGCCGCATACACTATTCTCAGAATGACTTGGTTGAGTACTCACCAGTCACAGAAA
AGCATCTTACGGATGGCATGACAGTAAGAGAATTATGCAGTGCTGCCATAACCATGAGTGATAACACTGC
GGCCAACTTACTTCTGACAACGATCGGAGGACCGAAGGAGCTAACCGCTTTTTTGCACAACATGGGGGAT
CATGTAACTCGCCTTGATCGTTGGGAACCGGAGCTGAATGAAGCCATACCAAACGACGAGCGTGACACCA
CGATGCCTGTAGCAATGGCAACAACGTTGCGCAAACTATTAACTGGCGAACTACTTACTCTAGCTTCCCG
GCAACAATTAATAGACTGGATGGAGGCGGATAAAGTTGCAGGACCACTTCTGCGCTCGGCCCTTCCGGCT
GGCTGGTTTATTGCTGATAAATCTGGAGCCGGTGAGCGTGGGTCTCGCGGTATCATTGCAGCACTGGGGC
CAGATGGTAAGCCCTCCCGTATCGTAGTTATCTACACGACGGGGAGTCAGGCAACTATGGATGAACGAAA
TAGACAGATCGCTGAGATAGGTGCCTCACTGATTAAGCATTGGTAACTGTCAGACCAAGTTTACTCATAT
ATACTTTAGATTGATTTAAAACTTCATTTTTAATTTAAAAGGATCTAGGTGAAGATCCTTTTTGATAATC
TCATGACCAAAATCCCTTAACGTGAGTTTTCGTTCCACTGAGCGTCAGACCCCGTAGAAAAGATCAAAGG
ATCTTCTTGAGATCCTTTTTTTCTGCGCGTAATCTGCTGCTTGCAAACAAAAAAACCACCGCTACCAGCG
GTGGTTTGTTTGCCGGATCAAGAGCTACCAACTCTTTTTCCGAAGGTAACTGGCTTCAGCAGAGCGCAGA
TACCAAATACTGTTCTTCTAGTGTAGCCGTAGTTAGGCCACCACTTCAAGAACTCTGTAGCACCGCCTAC
ATACCTCGCTCTGCTAATCCTGTTACCAGTGGCTGCTGCCAGTGGCGATAAGTCGTGTCTTACCGGGTTG
GACTCAAGACGATAGTTACCGGATAAGGCGCAGCGGTCGGGCTGAACGGGGGGTTCGTGCACACAGCCCA
GCTTGGAGCGAACGACCTACACCGAACTGAGATACCTACAGCGTGAGCTATGAGAAAGCGCCACGCTTCC
CGAAGGGAGAAAGGCGGACAGGTATCCGGTAAGCGGCAGGGTCGGAACAGGAGAGCGCACGAGGGAGCTT
CCAGGGGGAAACGCCTGGTATCTTTATAGTCCTGTCGGGTTTCGCCACCTCTGACTTGAGCGTCGATTTT
TGTGATGCTCGTCAGGGGGGCGGAGCCTATGGAAAAACGCCAGCAACGCGGCCTTTTTACGGTTCCTGGC
CTTTTGCTGGCCTTTTGCTCACATGTTCTTTCCTGCGTTATCCCCTGATTCTGTGGATAACCGTATTACC
GCCTTTGAGTGAGCTGATACCGCTCGCCGCAGCCGAACGACCGAGCGCAGCGAGTCAGTGAGCGAGGAAG
CGGAAGAGCGCCCAATACGCAAACCGCCTCTCCCCGCGCGTTGGCCGATTCATTAATGCAGCTGGCACGA
CAGGTTTCCCGACTGGAAAGCGGGCAGTGAGCGCAACGCAATTAATGTGAGTTAGCTCACTCATTAGGCA
CCCCAGGCTTTACACTTTATGCTTCCGGCTCGTATGTTGTGTGGAATTGTGAGCGGATAACAATTTCACA
